>Addgene plasmid #180564 | KTK_048 | addgene full sequence | sequence record 359490 | Addgene NGS Result
TCGGTCTCAGTCATAAGACGAACAATAAGGGGAGCGGGAAACCGCTCCCCTTTTTTATTGATAACAAAAA
ACGTGAGACCAAGATTATCAAAAAGGATCTTCACCTAGATCCTTTTAAATTAAAAATGAAGTTTTAAATC
AATCTAAAGTATATATGAGTAAACTTGGTCTGACAGTTACCAATGCTTAATCAGTGAGGCACCTATCTCA
GCGATCTGTCTATTTCGTTCATCCATAGTTGCCTGACTCCCCGTCGTGTAGATAACTACGATACGGGAGG
GCTTACCATCTGGCCCCAGTGCTGCAATGATACCGCGGGACCCACGCTCACCGGCTCCAGATTTATCAGC
AATAAACCAGCCAGCCGGAAGGGCCGAGCGCAGAAGTGGTCCTGCAACTTTATCCGCCTCCATCCAGTCT
ATTAATTGTTGCCGGGAAGCTAGAGTAAGTAGTTCGCCAGTTAATAGTTTGCGCAACGTTGTTGCCATTG
CTACAGGCATCGTGGTGTCACGCTCGTCGTTTGGTATGGCTTCATTCAGCTCCGGTTCCCAACGATCAAG
GCGAGTTACATGATCCCCCATGTTGTGCAAAAAAGCGGTTAGCTCCTTCGGTCCTCCGATCGTTGTCAGA
AGTAAGTTGGCCGCAGTGTTATCACTCATGGTTATGGCAGCACTGCATAATTCTCTTACTGTCATGCCAT
CCGTAAGATGCTTTTCTGTGACTGGTGAGTACTCAACCAAGTCATTCTGAGAATAGTGTATGCGGCGACC
GAGTTGCTCTTGCCCGGCGTCAATACGGGATAATACCGCGCCACATAGCAGAACTTTAAAAGTGCTCATC
ATTGGAAAACGTTCTTCGGGGCGAAAACTCTCAAGGATCTTACCGCTGTTGAGATCCAGTTCGATGTAAC
CCACTCGTGCACCCAACTGATCTTCAGCATCTTTTACTTTCACCAGCGTTTCTGGGTGAGCAAAAACAGG
AAGGCAAAATGCCGCAAAAAAGGGAATAAGGGCGACACGGAAATGTTGAATACTCATACTCTTCCTTTTT
CAATATTATTGAAGCATTTATCAGGGTTATTGTCTCATGAGCGGATACATATTTGAATGTATTTAGAAAA
ATAAACAAATAGGGGTTCCGCGCACATTTCCCCGAAAAGTGCCACCTGTCATGACCAAAATCCCTTAACG
TGAGTTTTCGTTCCACTGAGCGTCAGACCCCGTAGAAAAGATCAAAGGATCTTCTTGAGATCCTTTTTTT
CTGCGCGTAATCTGCTGCTTGCAAACAAAAAAACCACCGCTACCAGCGGTGGTTTGTTTGCCGGATCAAG
AGCTACCAACTCTTTTTCCGAAGGTAACTGGCTTCAGCAGAGCGCAGATACCAAATACTGTTCTTCTAGT
GTAGCCGTAGTTAGGCCACCACTTCAAGAACTCTGTAGCACCGCCTACATACCTCGCTCTGCTAATCCTG
TTACCAGTGGCTGCTGCCAGTGGCGATAAGTCGTGTCTTACCGGGTTGGACTCAAGACGATAGTTACCGG
ATAAGGCGCAGCGGTCGGGCTGAACGGGGGGTTCGTGCACACAGCCCAGCTTGGAGCGAACGACCTACAC
CGAACTGAGATACCTACAGCGTGAGCTATGAGAAAGCGCCACGCTTCCCGAAGGGAGAAAGGCGGACAGG
TATCCGGTAAGCGGCAGGGTCGGAACAGGAGAGCGCACGAGGGAGCTTCCAGGGGGAAACGCCTGGTATC
TTTATAGTCCTGTCGGGTTTCGCCACCTCTGACTTGAGCGTCGATTTTTGTGATGCTCGTCAGGGGGGCG
GAGCCTATGGAAAAACGCCAGCAACGCGGCCTTTTTACGGTTCCTGGCCTTTTGCTGGCCTTTTGCTCAC
ATGTTCTTTCCTGCGTTATCCCCTGATTCTGTGGATAACCGTAG
Features (pLannotate 1.2.2; 3 found; start..end, strand, type, name):
    177..1037    -  CDS            AmpR: β-lactamase; bla; confers resistance to ampicillin, carbenicillin, and related antibiotics
   1038..1142    -  promoter       AmpR promoter: bla
   1245..1833    +  rep_origin     ori: high-copy-number ColE1/pMB1/pBR322/pUC origin of replication
