[The description below was written by a language model from this plasmid's Addgene catalogue record and pLannotate feature annotations shown in this document.]
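Description:
KTK_048 is a small entry (part-storage) vector from the Komagataeibacter Tool Kit, a modular cloning system built for assembling multigene constructs and programmed protein secretion in cellulose-producing bacteria. Its payload is a synthetic part recorded as L3S1P00_E1.4b. The L3S1P00 name matches the naming style of a published library of synthetic transcriptional terminators, so the part is most likely a terminator module. The record itself states only that the plasmid is an entry vector containing L3S1P00 and does not describe the part's function. The cloning method is listed as restriction enzyme based, with the 5′ cloning site unknown.

The sequenced plasmid is 1,934 nt, and the automated annotation finds only three features: an ampicillin resistance gene (β-lactamase, bla) with its own promoter, and a high-copy ColE1/pUC-type origin of replication. This agrees with the catalogue fields for ampicillin selection and high copy number in a standard E. coli cloning strain. It fits less well with the listed backbone, pSEVA331, which in the SEVA nomenclature normally denotes a chloramphenicol-resistant, broad-host-range pBBR1 vector. No such elements were annotated, so the backbone entry may refer to the toolkit's destination context rather than to this plasmid. The L3S1P00 insert was not annotated and presumably lies in the short unannotated regions between the marker and the origin.

No promoter, coding sequence or reporter is present as payload, despite the "bacterial expression" vector type. The plasmid is best understood as a stored, sequence-verified part, to be combined with other toolkit parts when building transcription units for Komagataeibacter.
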