Addgene plasmid #180564: KTK_048
Purpose: Entry vector containing L3S1P00
Depositing lab: Tom Ellis. Depositing organization: Imperial College London. Publication: Komagataeibacter Tool Kit (KTK): A Modular Cloning System for Multigene Constructs and Programmed Protein Secretion from Cellulose Producing Bacteria. Goosens VJ, Walker KT, Aragon SM, Singh A, Senthivel VR, Dekker L, Caro-Astorga J, Buat MLA, Song W, Lee KY, Ellis T. ACS Synth Biol. 2021 Dec 17;10(12):3422-3434. doi: 10.1021/acssynbio.1c00358. Epub 2021 Nov 12. PubMed 34767345.
Backbone
  Vector backbone: pSEVA331
  Vector type: Bacterial Expression
Growth in bacteria
  Bacterial resistance: Ampicillin, 100 μg/mL
  Growth temperature: 37°C
  Growth strain: DH5alpha
  Copy number: High Copy
Gene/Insert
  Gene/Insert name: L3S1P00_E1.4b
  Species: Synthetic
  Cloning method: Restriction Enzyme; 5′ cloning site unknown (unknown if destroyed)
Terms and licenses: Academic/Nonprofit Terms; Industry Terms: Not Available to Industry
Depositor comments: Read the preprint at https://www.biorxiv.org/content/10.1101/2021.06.09.447691v1.full
How to cite: KTK_048 was a gift from Tom Ellis (Addgene plasmid # 180564 ; http://n2t.net/addgene:180564 ; RRID:Addgene_180564)
